>Addgene plasmid #55051 | mCherry-GFAP-N-18 | depositor partial sequence | sequence record 85435 | insert sequence
GTCAGATCCGCTAGCGCCACCATGGAGAGGAGACGCATCACCTCCGCTGCTCGCCGCTCCTACGTCTCCT
CAGGGGAGATGATGGTGGGGGGCCTGGCTCCTGGCCGCCGTCTGGGTCCTGGCACCCGCCTCTCCCTGGC
TCGAATGCCCCCTCCACTCCCAACCCGGGTGGATTTCTCCCTGGCTGGGGCACTCAATGCTGGCTTCAAG
GAGACCCGGGCCAGTGAGCGGGCAGAGATGATGGAGCTCAATGACCGCTTTGCCAGCTACATCGAGAAGG
TTCGCTTCCTGGAACAGCAAAACAAGGCGCTGGCTGCTGAGCTGAACCAGCTGCGGGCCAAGGAGCCCAC
CAAGCTGGCAGACGTCTACCAGGCTGAGCTGCGAGAGCTGCGGCTGCGGCTCGATCAACTCACCGCCAAC
AGCGCCCGGCTGGAGGTTGAGAGGGACAATCTGGCACAGGACCTGGCCACTGTGAGGCAGAAGCTCCAGG
ATGAAACCAACCTGAGGCTGGAAGCCGAGAACAACCTGGCTGCCTATAGACAGGAAGCAGATGAAGCCAC
CCTGGCCCGTCTGGATCTGGAGAGGAAGATTGAGTCGCTGGAGGAGGAGATCCGGTTCTTGAGGAAGATC
CACGAGGAGGAGGTTCGGGAACTCCAGGAGCAGCTGGCCCGACAGCAGGTCCATGTGGAGCTTGACGTGG
CCAAGCCAGACCTCACCGCAGCCCTGAAAGAGATCCGCACGCAGTATGAGGCAATGGCGTCCAGCAACAT
GCATGAAGCCGAAGAGTGGTACCGCTCCAAGTTTGCAGACCTGACAGACGCTGCTGCCCGCAACGCGGAG
CTGCTCCGCCAGGCCAAGCACGAAGCCAACGACTACCGGCGCCAGTTGCAGTCCTTGACCTGCGACCTGG
AGTCTCTGCGCGGCACGAACGAGTCCCTGGAGAGGCAGATGCGCGAGCAGGAGGAGCGGCACGTGCGGGA
GGCGGCCAGTTATCAGGAGGCGCTGGCGCGGCTGGAGGAAGAGGGGCAGAGCCTCAAGGACGAGATGGCC
CGCCACTTGCAGGAGTACCAGGACCTGCTCAATGTCAAGCTGGCCCTGGACATCGAGATCGCCACCTACA
GGAAGCTGCTAGAGGGCGAGGAGAACCGGATCACCATTCCCGTGCAGACCTTCTCCAACCTGCAGATTCG
AGAAACCAGCCTGGACACCAAGTCTGTGTCAGAAGGCCACCTCAAGAGGAACATCGTGGTGAAGACCGTG
GAGATGCGGGATGGAGAGGTCATTAAGGAGTCCAAGCAGGAGCACAAGGATGTGATGAGCAGCGGTGGAG
CAAGCGCAGCCAGTGGTAGCGCGGATCCACCGGTCGCCACCATGGTGAGCAAGGGCGAGGAGGATAACAT
GGCCATCATCAAGGAGTTCATGCGCTTCAAGGTGCACATGGAGGGCTCCGTGAACGGCCACGAGTTCGAG
ATCGAGGGCGAGGGCGAGGGCCGCCCCTACGAGGGCACCCAGACCGCCAAGCTGAAGGTGACCAAGGGTG
GCCCCCTGCCCTTCGCCTGGGACATCCTGTCCCCTCAGTTCATGTACGGCTCCAAGGCCTACGTGAAGCA
CCCCGCCGACATCCCCGACTACTTGAAGCTGTCCTTCCCCGAGGGCTTCAAGTGGGAGCGCGTGATGAAC
TTCGAGGACGGCGGCGTGGTGACCGTGACCCAGGACTCCTCCCTGCAGGACGGCGAGTTCATCTACAAGG
TGAAGCTGCGCGGCACCAACTTCCCCTCCGACGGCCCCGTAATGCAGAAGAAGACCATGGGCTGGGAGGC
CTCCTCCGAGCGGATGTACCCCGAGGACGGCGCCCTGAAGGGCGAGATCAAGCAGAGGCTGAAGCTGAAG
GACGGCGGCCACTACGACGCTGAGGTCAAGACCACCTACAAGGCCAAGAAGCCCGTGCAGCTGCCCGGCG
CCTACAACGTCAACATCAAGTTGGACATCACCTCCCACAACGAGGACTACACCATCGTGGAACAGTACGA
ACGCGCCGAGGGCCGCCACTCCACCGGCGGCATGGACGAGCTGTACAAGTAAAGCGGCCGCGACTCTAGA
TCATAATCAGCCATACCACAT
