>Addgene plasmid #55051 | mCherry-GFAP-N-18 | addgene partial sequence | sequence record 110431 | Mombaerts mRFPup 5'-GTGGCCGTTCACGGAGCCCTCCATG-3'
CTTGATGATGGCCATGTTATCCTCCTCGCCCTTGCTCACCATGGTGGCGACCGGTGGATCCGCGCTACCA
CTGGCTGCGCTTGCTCCACCGCTGCTCATCACATCCTTGTGCTCCTGCTTGGACTCCTTAATGACCTCTC
CATCCCGCATCTCCACGGTCTTCACCACGATGTTCCTCTTGAGGTGGCCTTCTGACACAGACTTGGTGTC
CAGGCTGGTTTCTCGAATCTGCAGGTTGGAGAAGGTCTGCACGGGAATGGTGATCCGGTTCTCCTCGCCC
TCTAGCAGCTTCCTGTAGGTGGCGATCTCGATGTCCAGGGCCAGCTTGACATTGAGCAGGTCCTGGTACT
CCTGCAAGTGGCGGGCCATCTCGTCCTTGAGGCTCTGCCCCTCTTCCTCCAGCCGCGCCAGCGCCTCCTG
ATAACTGGCCGCCTCCCGCACGTGCCGCTCCTCCTGCTCGCGCATCTGCCTCTCCAGGGACTCGTTCGTG
CCGCGCAGAGACTCCAGGTCGCAGGTCAAGGACTGCAACTGGCGCCGGTAGTCGTTGGCTTCGTGCTTGG
CCTGGCGGAGCAGCTCCGCGTTGCGGGCAGCAGCGTCTGTCAGGTCTGCAAACTTGGAGCGGTACCACTC
TTCGGCTTCATGCATGTTGCTGGACGCCATTGCCTCATACTGCGTGCGGATCTCTTTCAGGGCTGCGGTG
AGGTCTGGCTTGGCCACGTCAAGCTCCACATGGACCTGCTGTCGGGCCAGCTGCTCCTGGAGTTCCCGAA
CCTCCTCCTCGTGGATCTTCCTCAAGAACCGGATCTCCTCCTCCAGCGACTCAATCTTCCTCTCCAGATC
C
