>Addgene plasmid #55051 | mCherry-GFAP-N-18 | addgene partial sequence | sequence record 122826 | CMV-F 5'-CGCAAATGGGCGGTAGGCGTG-3'
CTGGTTTAGTGAACCGTCAGATCCGCTAGCGCCACCATGGAGAGGAGACGCATCACCTCCGCTGCTCGCC
GCTCCTACGTCTCCTCAGGGGAGATGATGGTGGGGGGCCTGGCTCCTGGCCGCCGTCTGGGTCCTGGCAC
CCGCCTCTCCCTGGCTCGAATGCCCCCTCCACTCCCAACCCGGGTGGATTTCTCCCTGGCTGGGGCACTC
AATGCTGGCTTCAAGGAGACCCGGGCCAGTGAGCGGGCAGAGATGATGGAGCTCAATGACCGCTTTGCCA
GCTACATCGAGAAGGTTCGCTTCCTGGAACAGCAAAACAAGGCGCTGGCTGCTGAGCTGAACCAGCTGCG
GGCCAAGGAGCCCACCAAGCTGGCAGACGTCTACCAGGCTGAGCTGCGAGAGCTGCGGCTGCGGCTCGAT
CAACTCACCGCCAACAGCGCCCGGCTGGAGGTTGAGAGGGACAATCTGGCACAGGACCTGGCCACTGTGA
GGCAGAAGCTCCAGGATGAAACCAACCTGAGGCTGGAAGCCGAGAACAACCTGGCTGCCTATAGACAGGA
AGCAGATGAAGCCACCCTGGCCCGTCTGGATCTGGAGAGGAAGATTGAGTCGCTGGAGGAGGAGATCCGG
TTCTTGAGGAAGATCCACGAGGAGGAGGTTCGGGAACTCCAGGAGCAGCTGGCCCGACAGCAGGTCCATG
TGGAGCTTGACGTGGCCAAGCCAGACCTCACCGCAGCCCTGAAAGAGATCCGCACGCAGTATGAGGCAAT
GGCGTCCAGCAACATGCATGAAGCCGAAGAGTGGTACCGCTCCAAGTTTGCAGACCTGACAGACGCTGCT
GCCCGCAACGCGGAGCTGCTCCGCCAGGCCAAGCACGAAGCCAACGACTACCGGCGCCAGTTGCAGTCCT
