>Addgene plasmid #55051 | mCherry-GFAP-N-18 | addgene partial sequence | sequence record 122827 | SV40pA-R 5'-GAAATTTGTGATGCTATTGC-3'
AACAACAACAATTGCATTCATTTTATGTTTCAGGTTCAGGGGGAGGTGTGGGAGGTTTTTTAAAGCAAGT
AAAACCTCTACAAATGTGGTATGGCTGATTATGATCTAGAGTCGCGGCCGCTTTACTTGTACAGCTCGTC
CATGCCGCCGGTGGAGTGGCGGCCCTCGGCGCGTTCGTACTGTTCCACGATGGTGTAGTCCTCGTTGTGG
GAGGTGATGTCCAACTTGATGTTGACGTTGTAGGCGCCGGGCAGCTGCACGGGCTTCTTGGCCTTGTAGG
TGGTCTTGACCTCAGCGTCGTAGTGGCCGCCGTCCTTCAGCTTCAGCCTCTGCTTGATCTCGCCCTTCAG
GGCGCCGTCCTCGGGGTACATCCGCTCGGAGGAGGCCTCCCAGCCCATGGTCTTCTTCTGCATTACGGGG
CCGTCGGAGGGGAAGTTGGTGCCGCGCAGCTTCACCTTGTAGATGAACTCGCCGTCCTGCAGGGAGGAGT
CCTGGGTCACGGTCACCACGCCGCCGTCCTCGAAGTTCATCACGCGCTCCCACTTGAAGCCCTCGGGGAA
GGACAGCTTCAAGTAGTCGGGGATGTCGGCGGGGTGCTTCACGTAGGCCTTGGAGCCGTACATGAACTGA
GGGGACAGGATGTCCCAGGCGAAGGGCAGGGGGCCACCCTTGGTCACCTTCAGCTTGGCGGTCTGGGTGC
CCTCGTAGGGGCGGCCCTCGCCCTCGCCCTCGATCTCGAACTCGTGGCCGTTCACGGAGCCCTCCATGTG
CACCTTGAAGCGCATGAACTCCTTGATGATGGCCATGTTATCCTCCTCGCCCTTGCTCACCATGGTGGCG
ACCGGTGGATCCGCGCTACCACTGGCTGCGCTTGCTCCACCGCTGCTCATCACATCCTTG
