[The description below was written by a language model from this plasmid's Addgene catalogue record.]
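Description:
mCherry-GFAP-N-18 is a mammalian expression plasmid built on the mCherry-N1 backbone (about 4.75 kb without the insert) that encodes human glial fibrillary acidic protein (GFAP) fused to the red fluorescent protein mCherry. It is maintained as a high-copy plasmid in E. coli under kanamycin selection, and the backbone also provides neomycin resistance so that transfected mammalian cells can be selected with G418. No feature table is provided, so the origin of replication and other backbone elements are not explicitly recorded, although the use of an SV40 polyA reverse sequencing primer suggests that an SV40 polyadenylation signal lies downstream of the fusion.

Expression is driven by the CMV promoter, a strong constitutive promoter in most mammalian cell lines. In the N1 arrangement the GFAP coding sequence sits upstream of the fluorescent protein, so mCherry is attached to the C terminus of GFAP. The "N-18" in the name probably refers to this orientation and to the length of the linker between the two parts, but the record does not state this. GFAP is a type III intermediate filament protein characteristic of astrocytes, and the fusion is intended to incorporate into or label intermediate filament networks. The stated purpose is use as a localization marker for intermediate filaments in fluorescence microscopy, with mCherry excitation at 587 nm and emission at 610 nm, which allows it to be combined with green or other spectrally distinct probes. The cloning method is listed as unknown.
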