Addgene plasmid #55051: mCherry-GFAP-N-18
Purpose: Localization: Intermediate Filaments, Excitation: 587, Emission: 610
Depositing lab: Michael Davidson. Depositing organization: Florida State University, Tallahassee.
Backbone
  Vector backbone: mCherry-N1
  Backbone size w/o insert (bp): 4750
  Vector type: Mammalian Expression
  Selectable markers: Neomycin (select with G418)
Growth in bacteria
  Bacterial resistance: Kanamycin, 50 μg/mL
  Growth temperature: 37°C
  Growth strain: DH5alpha
  Copy number: High Copy
Gene/Insert
  Gene/Insert name: GFAP (alt names: Glial Fibrillary Acidic Protein; NM_002055.2)
  Species: H. sapiens (human)
  GenBank ID: GFAP
  Entrez Gene: GFAP (a.k.a. ALXDRD)
  Promoter: CMV
  Tag / fusion protein: mCherry (C terminal on backbone)
  Cloning method: Unknown
  Sequencing primers: 5′ CMV-F; 3′ SV40pA-R
Terms and licenses: Academic/Nonprofit Terms; Industry Terms: Not Available to Industry
Depositor comments: Glial Fibrillary Acidic Protein . Excitation = 587; Emission = 610
How to cite: mCherry-GFAP-N-18 was a gift from Michael Davidson (Addgene plasmid # 55051 ; http://n2t.net/addgene:55051 ; RRID:Addgene_55051)
